Addgene plasmid #237116: LgBiT-CALM1/SmBiT-ADCY1.2 BiBiT Vector
Purpose: Express LgBiT-CALM1/SmBiT-ADCY1.2 Fusion Protein in Mammalian Cells under a CMV promoter
Depositing lab: Promega Corporation.
Backbone
  Vector backbone: pFN217K LgBiT CMV-Hyg Flexi Vector and pFN218K SmBiT CMV-BlastFlexi Vector
  Vector type: Mammalian Expression
  Selectable markers: Blasticidin
Growth in bacteria
  Bacterial resistance: Kanamycin, 50 μg/mL
  Growth temperature: 37°C
  Growth strain: DH5alpha
  Copy number: High Copy
Gene/Insert
  Gene/Insert name: ADCY1.2
  Species: H. sapiens (human)
  Mutation: None
  Entrez Gene: ADCY1 (a.k.a. AC1, DFNB44)
  Promoter: CMV
  Tag / fusion protein: LgBiT (N terminal on backbone); SmBiT (N terminal on backbone)
  Cloning method: Other
Terms and licenses: Academic/Nonprofit Terms; Industry Terms
How to cite: LgBiT-CALM1/SmBiT-ADCY1.2 BiBiT Vector was a gift from Promega Corporation (Addgene plasmid # 237116 ; http://n2t.net/addgene:237116 ; RRID:Addgene_237116)
