[The description below was written by a language model from this plasmid's Addgene catalogue record and pLannotate feature annotations shown in this document.]
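Description:
LgBiT-CALM1/SmBiT-ADCY1.2 BiBiT Vector is a mammalian expression plasmid of about 6.5 kb that places both partners of a NanoLuc Binary Technology (NanoBiT) protein-interaction pair on a single backbone, assembled from elements of the pFN217K LgBiT and pFN218K SmBiT CMV Flexi vectors. It is propagated in E. coli through a high-copy ColE1/pUC-type origin and selected with kanamycin via an EM7-driven neo/nptII gene, next to which a single loxP site is annotated. For selection in mammalian cells it carries a blasticidin S deaminase cassette under the SV40 enhancer/early promoter with a synthetic polyadenylation signal.

The payload is arranged as two divergent transcription units around a shared CMV enhancer. In one direction, the CMV immediate-early promoter, a chimeric β-globin/immunoglobulin intron and a T7 promoter precede a fragment of human ADCY1 (adenylyl cyclase 1), annotated as roughly 0.9 kb rather than the full coding sequence. The catalogue states that this carries an N-terminal SmBiT peptide, which is too small to have been annotated separately. In the other direction, a minimal CMV promoter fragment and an SP6 promoter precede a NanoLuc fragment corresponding to LgBiT, followed by full-length human calmodulin (CALM1). Each unit ends in an SV40 polyadenylation region.

Because ADCY1 is a Ca2+/calmodulin-responsive cyclase, association of the two fusions should bring LgBiT and SmBiT together to reconstitute luciferase activity. The construct therefore suits luminescent monitoring of the calmodulin–ADCY1 interaction in live mammalian cells, with both partners delivered from one plasmid. The record does not define what the "1.2" designation specifies, though it presumably denotes a particular ADCY1 segment.
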