Features (pLannotate 1.2.2; 23 found; start..end, strand, type, name):
     15..96      +  polyA_signal   SV40 poly(A) signal: SV40 polyadenylation signal
    175..532     +  promoter       SV40 promoter: SV40 enhancer and early promoter
    563..961     +  CDS            BSD: blasticidin S deaminase; Aspergillus terreus BSD; confers resistance to blasticidin
    985..1033    +  polyA_signal   poly(A) signal: synthetic polyadenylation signal
   1159..1747    +  rep_origin     ori: high-copy-number ColE1/pMB1/pBR322/pUC origin of replication
   1908..2699    -  CDS            neo: KKA2_KLEPN - Also known as kan, nptII. Experimental evidence at protein level: Swiss-Prot protein existence level 1. Resistance to kanamycin, neomycin, paromomycin, ribostamycin, butirosin and gentamicin B. From Klebsiella pneumoniae.
   2731..2778    -  promoter       EM7 promoter: synthetic bacterial promoter&nbsp
   2788..2821    -  protein_bind   loxP: Cre-mediated recombination occurs in the 8-bp core sequence (GCATACAT). Cre recombinase
   2845..2913    +  CDS            large T antigen (fragment): large T antigen from SV40 (simian virus 40)
   2936..3057    +  polyA_signal   SV40 poly(A) signal: SV40 polyadenylation signal
   3083..3110    -  CDS            SET1 (fragment): solubility-enhancement tag derived from T7 phage gene 10B
   3106..3161    -  misc_feature   MCS: pUC18/19 multiple cloning site
   3257..4192    -  CDS            ADCY1 (fragment): ADCY1_HUMAN - Experimental evidence at protein level: Swiss-Prot protein existence level 1. Catalyzes the formation of the signaling molecule cAMP in response to G-protein signaling. Mediates responses to increased cellular Ca(2+)/calmodulin levels (By similarity). May be involved in regulatory processes in the central nervous system. May play a role in memory and learning. Plays a role in the regulation of the circadian rhythm of daytime contrast sensitivity probably by modulating the rhythmic synthesis of cyclic AMP in the retina (By similarity). From Homo sapiens (Human).
   4290..4308    -  promoter       T7 promoter: promoter for bacteriophage T7 RNA polymerase
   4352..4484    -  intron         chimeric intron: chimera between introns from human β-globin and immunoglobulin heavy chain genes
   4623..4822    -  promoter       CMV promoter: human cytomegalovirus (CMV) immediate early promoter
   4824..5189    -  enhancer       CMV enhancer: human cytomegalovirus immediate early enhancer
   5199..5221    +  promoter       minimal CMV promoter (fragment): human cytomegalovirus (CMV) immediate early promoter
   5247..5265    +  promoter       SP6 promoter: promoter for bacteriophage SP6 RNA polymerase
   5304..5777    +  CDS            Nluc (fragment): NanoLuc® luciferase human codon-optimized
   5835..6281    +  CDS            CALM1 (sequence withheld): CALM1_HUMAN - Also known as CALM, CAM, CAM1. Experimental evidence at protein level: Swiss-Prot protein existence level 1. (Microbial infection) Required for Legionella pneumophila SidJ glutamylase activity. From Homo sapiens (Human).
   6293..6325    +  misc_feature   MCS (fragment): pUC18/19 multiple cloning site
   6381..6464    +  CDS            large T antigen (fragment): large T antigen from SV40 (simian virus 40)
>Addgene plasmid #237116 | LgBiT-CALM1/SmBiT-ADCY1.2 BiBiT Vector | addgene full sequence | sequence record 474709 | Addgene NGS Result
CAATTGTTGTTGTTAACTTGTTTATTGCAGCTTATAATGGTTACAAATAAAGCAATAGCATCACAAATTT
CACAAATAAAGCATTTTTTTCACTGCCGACGTCTTAATTAACGCGTCTTGCGCAGCACCATGGCCTGAAA
TAACCTCTGAAAGAGGAACTTGGTTAGGTACCTTCTGAGGCGGAAAGAACCAGCTGTGGAATGTGTGTCA
GTTAGGGTGTGGAAAGTCCCCAGGCTCCCCAGCAGGCAGAAGTATGCAAAGCATGCATCTCAATTAGTCA
GCAACCAGGTGTGGAAAGTCCCCAGGCTCCCCAGCAGGCAGAAGTATGCAAAGCATGCATCTCAATTAGT
CAGCAACCATAGTCCCGCCCCTAACTCCGCCCATCCCGCCCCTAACTCCGCCCAGTTCCGCCCATTCTCC
GCCCCATGGCTGACTAATTTTTTTTATTTATGCAGAGGCCGAGGCCGCCTCGGCCTCTGAGCTATTCCAG
AAGTAGTGAGGAGGCTTTTTTGGAGGCCTAGGCTTTTGCAAAAAGCTCGATTCTTCTGACACTAGCGCCA
CCATGGCCAAGCCTTTGTCTCAAGAAGAATCCACCCTCATTGAAAGAGCAACGGCTACAATCAACAGCAT
CCCCATCTCTGAAGACTACAGCGTCGCCAGCGCAGCTCTCTCTAGCGACGGCCGCATCTTCACTGGTGTC
AATGTATATCATTTTACTGGGGGACCTTGTGCAGAACTCGTGGTGCTGGGCACTGCTGCTGCTGCGGCAG
CTGGCAACCTGACTTGTATCGTCGCGATCGGAAATGAGAACAGGGGCATCTTGAGCCCCTGCGGACGGTG
CCGACAGGTGCTTCTCGATCTGCATCCTGGGATCAAAGCCATAGTGAAGGACAGTGATGGACAGCCGACG
GCAGTTGGGATTCGTGAATTGCTGCCCTCTGGTTATGTGTGGGAGGGCTAAACTCTAGCCATCACGATGG
CCGCAATAAAATATCTTTATTTTCATTACATCTGTGTGTTGGTTTTTTGTGTGACGATTCCGGACTATAA
AAGGATCTAGGTGAAGATCCTTTTTGATAATCTCATGACCAAAATCCCTTAACGTGAGTTTTCGTTCCAC
TGAGCGTCAGACCCCGTAGAAAAGATCAAAGGATCTTCTTGAAATCCTTTTTTTCTGCGCGTAATCTGCT
GCTTGCAAACAAAAAAACCACCGCTACCAGCGGTGGTTTGTTTGCCGGATCAAGAGCTACCAACTCTTTT
TCCGAAGGTAACTGGCTTCAGCAGAGCGCAGATACCAAATACTGTCCTTCTAGTGTAGCCGTAGTTAGGC
CACCACTTCAAGAACTCTGTAGCACCGCCTACATACCTCGCTCTGCTAATCCTGTTACCAGTGGCTGCTG
CCAGTGGCGATAAGTCGTGTCTTACCGGGTTGGACTCAAGACGATAGTTACCGGATAAGGCGCAGCGGTC
GGGCTGAACGGGGGGTTCGTGCACACAGCCCAGCTTGGAGCGAACGACCTACACCGAACTGAGATACCTA
CAGCGTGAGCTATGAGAAAGCGCCACGCTTCCCGAAGGGAGAAAGGCGGACAGGTATCCGGTAAGCGGCA
GGGTCGGAACAGGAGAGCGCACGAGGGAGCTTCCAGGGGGAAACGCCTGGTATCTTTATAGTCCTGTCGG
GTTTCGCCACCTCTGACTTGAGCGTCGATTTTTGTGATGCTCGTCAGGGGGGCGGAGCCTATGGAAAAAC
GCCAGCAACGCGGCCTTTTTACGGTTCCTGGCCTTTTGCTGGCCTTTTGCTCACATGTTCTTTCCTGCGT
TATCCCCTGATTCTGTGGATAACCGTATTACCGCCTTTGAGTGAGCTGATACCGGTTGGGCGTCGCTTGG
TCGGTCATTTCGAATCAGAAGAACTCGTCAAGAAGGCGATAGAAGGCGATGCGCTGCGAATCGGGAGCGG
CGATACCGTAAAGCACGAGGAAGCGGTCAGCCCATTCGCCGCCAAGCTCTTCAGCAATATCACGGGTAGC
CAACGCTATGTCCTGATAGCGGTCCGCCACACCCAGCCGGCCACAGTCGATGAATCCAGAAAAGCGGCCA
TTTTCCACCATGATATTCGGCAAGCAGGCATCGCCATGGGTCACGACGAGATCCTCGCCGTCGGGCATGC
GCGCCTTGAGCCTGGCGAACAGTTCGGCTGGCGCGAGCCCCTGATGCTCTTCGTCCAGATCATCCTGATC
GACAAGACCGGCTTCCATCCGAGTACGTGCTCGCTCGATGCGATGTTTCGCTTGGTGGTCGAATGGGCAG
GTAGCCGGATCAAGCGTATGCAGCCGCCGCATTGCATCAGCCATGATGGATACTTTCTCGGCAGGAGCAA
GGTGAGATGACAGGAGATCCTGCCCCGGCACTTCGCCCAATAGCAGCCAGTCCCTTCCCGCTTCAGTGAC
AACGTCGAGCACAGCTGCGCAAGGAACGCCCGTCGTGGCCAGCCACGATAGCCGCGCTGCCTCGTCCTGC
AGTTCATTCAGGGCACCGGACAGGTCGGTCTTGACAAAAAGAACCGGGCGCCCCTGCGCTGACAGCCGGA
ACACGGCGGCATCAGAGCAGCCGATTGTCTGTTGTGCCCAGTCATAGCCGAATAGCCTCTCCACCCAAGC
GGCCGGAGAACCTGCGTGCAATCCATCTTGTTCAATCATGATCTGCCTCCTGGGTTTAGTTCCTCACCTT
GTCGTATTATACTATGCCGATATACTATGCCGATGATTAATTGTCAACAGTGGATCCATAACTTCGTATA
ATGTATGCTATACGAAGTTATATTAGAATTCTTAATTAAGATTTTACCACATTTGTAGAGGTTTTACTTG
CTTAAAAAAACCTCCCACATCTCCCCCTGAACCTGAAACATAAAATGAATGCAATTGTTGTTGTTAACTT
GTTTATTGCAGCTTATAATGGTTACAAATAAAGCAATAGCATCACAAATTTCACAAATAAAGCATTTTTT
TCACTGCATTCTAGTTGTGGTTTGTCCAAACTCATCAATGTATCTTATCATGTCTGCTCGAAGCGGCCTT
GCTCAGCGGTGGCAGCAGCCAAATCAGCTTGCATGCCTGCAGGTCGACTCTAGAGGATCCCCGGGTACCG
AGCCCGAATTCGTTTAAACTCACGTGCACAGTCGTCCCCGTTGCAGGGTGGGAGACCAAAACCCCAGGAG
GACATCCAGGCCACTCAGTGAGGGATGGATCTGAACCTTGTCATCGTCCTCGCAGGTCATGACATTGGAG
AAGGGGATCTCGGCCTTGAACATTTTCCGGCAGTGCATGAGCTGCACCAGCAGGTAGCAGACAGTCTTGA
ACTTCATCCTTTTGGCCGGTTTTATATCTGAGAGAATCAGGCCTGGAAATATCTTTCGGCGATGGGATGG
CACAATAAAAAAGGTTTCGATGTTATGAGTTTTCAAGAAACTGTTCCTCTCATGTCCGTAACCCGGTTCT
ACCTCGTAGTCCCCATTCAAGCACGCTAGGGTCGTCTTTGTGATATGAACCTTCCCTGGCAGGCCAGCGG
CTTCCATGACATTGGCCAAGGTCACATCATTGGACCACACGTCGTACTGCCACTTGCGCAAGCCCAGGAC
ACCACAGAGGACCCTGCCCGTGTGCAGACCCACACGCATGTTCAGATCCACCTCGGTGGCTTCAGCCACA
GATGTGATGGTATCAATCATGTCGAGTCCCATCTCCACACAGCAGTGGGCATGGTCAGTCTTGGGCTGGG
TGAGGCCCGACACGCAGTAGTAGCAGTCCCCGAGAATCTTGATGCGGCGACAGTGGTTCTCCGTGGCTAA
TTCATCGAACTTGCCGAAGAGCTCATTGAGGAGTTTCACCAGCTCCTGGGCTGTGCACTGGGATGCCAAG
CCCGTGAAACCCACGATGTCAGCAAACAGGATGCTCACATTGTCGTGCCTCTGGATGTAAATCTTGTGGA
AAATCCTCTCAGGGGGCTTCAGGAAGTCCTCCTTCATCTCCATGGCAACGTTCCGGGGCAGGAGGCTCAT
GAGGAGCCGCTCCTGCTTCTCGTTCTCATCCTCCAGCCTCAGTCGGTCCTCAATGCAGCTCCGGGCCTGC
AGGAACGCCTTCCTCTGTGAACGCTCAGTCAGAATCCGCACAAAGACCCCATACATGGCGATCGCACCGC
TCGAGCCTCCACCTCCGCTCCCGCCACCACCGGAGCTCCCGAGAATCTCCTCGAACAGCCGGTAGCCGGT
CACCATGGTGAGCGCTAGCCCTATAGTGAGTCGTATTAATACTCTAGCCTTAAGAGCTGTAATTGAACTG
GGAGTGGACACCTGTGGAGAGAAAGGCAAAGTGGATGTCAGTAAGACCAATAGGTGCCTATCAGAAACGC
AAGAGTCTTCTCTGTCTCGACAAGCCCAGTTTCTATTGGTCTCCTTAAACCTGTCTTGTAACCTTGATAC
TTACCTGCCCAGTGCCTCACGACCAACTTCTGCAGCTTAAGTTCGAGACTGTTGTGTCAGAAGCACTGAC
TGCGTTAGCAATTTAACTGTGATAAACTACCGCAATAAAGCTTCTAGTGATCTGACGGTTCACTAAACCA
GCTCTGCTTATATAGACCTCCCACCGTACACGCCTACCGCCCATTTGCGTCAACGGGGCGGGGTTATTAC
GACATTTTGGAAAGTCCCGTTGATTTTGGTGCCAAAACAAACTCCCATTGACGTCAATGGGGTGGAGACT
TGGAAATCCCCGTGAGTCAAACCGCTATCCACGCCCATTGGTGTACTGCCAAAACCGCATCACCATGGTA
ATAGCGATGACTAATACGTAGATGTACTGCCAAGTAGGAAAGTCCCGTAAGGTCATGTACTGGGCATAAT
GCCAGGCGGGCCATTTACCGTCATTGACGTCAATAGGGGGCGGACTTGGCATATGATACACTTGATGTAC
TGCCAAGTGGGCAGTTTACCGTAAATACTCCACCCATTGACGTCAATGGAAAGTCCCTATTGGCGTTACT
ATGGGAACATACGTCATTATTGACGTCAATGGGCGGGGGTCGTTGGGCGGTCAGCCAGGCGGGCCATTTA
CCGTAAGTTATGTAACGCGGAACTCCATATATGGGCTATGAACTAATGACCCCGTAATTGATTACTATTA
ATAACTAGTGGCGCGCCAGGGAGGCCTATATAAGCAGAGCTGGTTTAGTGAACCGTCAGATCGCCCATTT
AGGTGACACTATAGAATACAAGCTACTTGTTCTTTTTGCAGCTAGCGCTCACCATGGTCTTCACACTCGA
AGATTTCGTTGGGGACTGGGAACAGACAGCCGCCTACAACCTGGACCAAGTCCTTGAACAGGGAGGTGTG
TCCAGTTTGCTGCAGAATCTCGCCGTGTCCGTAACTCCGATCCAAAGGATTGTCCGGAGCGGTGAAAATG
CCCTGAAGATCGACATCCATGTCATCATCCCGTATGAAGGTCTGAGCGCCGACCAAATGGCCCAGATCGA
AGAGGTGTTTAAGGTGGTGTACCCTGTGGATGATCATCACTTTAAGGTGATCCTGCCCTATGGCACACTG
GTAATCGACGGGGTTACGCCGAACATGCTGAACTATTTCGGACGGCCGTATGAAGGCATCGCCGTGTTCG
ACGGCAAAAAGATCACTGTAACAGGGACCCTGTGGAACGGCAACAAAATTATCGACGAGCGCCTGATCAC
CCCCGACGGCTCCATGCTGTTCCGAGTAACCATCAACAGTGGGAGCTCCGGTGGTGGCGGGAGCGGAGGT
GGAGGCTCGAGCGGTGCGATCGCC
[447 nt withheld, positions 5835-6281]
TGAGTTTAAACGAATTCGGGCTCGGTACCCGGGGATCCTCTAGAAACACCTAGGCTCTCGTACGAAGTCA
GCTGATAACGTCGACGTATTGCGGCCGCGGATCATAATCAGCCATACCACATTTGTAGAGGTTTTACTTG
CTTTAAAAAACCTCCCACACCTCCCCCTGAACCTGAAACATAAAATGAATG
